>Addgene plasmid #68686 | pMpGWB421 | depositor full sequence | sequence record 121825 | pMpGWB421 sequence 13645 bps
TTTCACGCCCTTTTAAATATCCGATTATTCTAATAAACGCTCTTTTCTCTTAGGTTTACCCGCCAATATA
TCCTGTCAAACACTGATAGTTTAAACTGAAGGCGGGAAACGACAATCTGATCCAAGCTCAAGCTGCTCTA
GCATTCGCCATTCAGGCTGCGCAACTGTTGGGAAGGGCGATCGGTGCGGGCCTCTTCGCTATTACGCCAG
CTGGCGAAAGGGGGATGTGCTGCAAGGCGATTAAGTTGGGTAACGCCAGGGTTTTCCCAGTCACGACGTT
GTAAAACGACGGCCAGTGCCAAGCTTGGCCCGGGCAAATGAGTCACACACATTGTTGAGAGACATATCAA
AATAACTCAATTGTAAGGTAAGTTGATAGATTTCCCAGTTAAATGCATTATTTTAACAATATTTGTATCT
CAAATTTTCAAAATCATATCAAATTTGCAGATCTTGATGATGATTCACAACTCTGTCTTCGATTTTTGAT
TGTTAACGGGTATCGATATTTGGGTAACTTAAAAAGAATTTGCTAAAGATCTTAAAAAACAGATTAAAAA
AACCTTTCAAAATAGCTAATCCTTTAAATCCGTTTCACAATATAATGCTCATTGATGATAATCGAAAAGA
TTCCATTTTAAAGTGCATATAAATTGCTTAATTATCTCTTTCTGTCTCGTAATATTTTGTTCTCTCCTAT
TGGATCGGACCCGCATCTTCTCGATCAGTTCACTATACTAATATTTGGTCAACTTCAAGAGAGATTAGAA
CTTCGTTCTCCAAAGTGTAAAGGCCGACAAGCAGAAAAGGAAACTTCAATCAGAAGCCTTCTAGGTTTTC
CCGCGTCCCAAAAAGCGAAGGGAGGACGGGGAGGACGGTGAGGCCAGAAGAAGAAAGCAACAGTAAAATC
TCATGTGATTGCGTGCATGTCATGGATCTATGGGATGCTAGTCCACCGTTTGGAAGTATGTGCAGAAGGA
GAAAGGCGCGGGAGGCCAAAAGCGACTTCGGCCACCTCTCTACTTTCTAGAAAGTTTGCTCGCAGCTTGT
AATAAGCGCGGAAAAGGTACTCGAAAAACCGGAGCAATCGGTGTGGTATCAGCAGTCGGGTTCGCTAAAC
CTACGTCTTCTTATTTTGGAATGTTAAATTGAAAGGGCGTGCCGGCCCTAAGCACGGACGATGTGACAGA
CGGAGGAGTGTGAGCAATTCGGATGACGATGCTGGCCGGCAGTCACGACAAAGAGTCCGAAGGGGCATGG
ACAGGGCAATATATAAATGGAAAAGAGGCTTTGAATATTCCTAACCCTTCGTCGTCGGCCTCCCAACTTG
CCCTCGCATGCTGAATTGGCCGCCTATCTGCGAATGGCCGGCCGCCGACCCTAAGTCGCAATAACTTGAA
CGGAGCCGATGCAAAGTCCTTATCGAACGCTCGTTATTATAAACGGGGCAGACCTAGGTATTTAATTATA
TCAAAACCCTCCGCAATTTCGCTAATCATTCCCTAATTTCTTCTACTTTGGCGTCTAGTGCTGTGGTCGC
GCTTGCTCTCAAAGCTCGCTGGGAGGCAGTGGAGCGTCTGGCTTAAAATCGATCGCCGCAACCCTAGAGT
TCCTTTCACTTCTTTCTCTCTTGCGTGGAGAGCATCGACATCGAAGAGCTGCATCTTGTCTTCTGGTATG
CGCCTTGTGCCCTCGTCTCTGTACGTCGTTACGATTGCTCGATATTGTGATTGTCTAGACCTGAAACCCG
ACTGGAGCTTTTACGTGGTGTCGATTGGGGCCTCGAGCGAGTGATTTTTTAGGTTCGTTTTAGCCAAGTA
CATCCCACTTTGGTCAGTCCTGTTATCTCGGTAAGGTGTTCAGTTCGGTCTCTGGTGCGGAGGTGCCTCG
TAAGTTTCCTGCATGATAGATTTGTCTATCCTTGACTTGAAGAGGAGTCGAAGGTCAGCGAGGTTGGCTG
TGTGCTATGGACGTCGGTGCTCCTTGGTTCCGTGCTTCTATGGGTGTTGCCTCAACAGTATTGATGTGCC
TGCAGAAAGGTTGACTAGAGTTATCAACAAGTTTGTACAAAAAAGCTGAACGAGAAACGTAAAATGATAT
AAATATCAATATATTAAATTAGATTTTGCATAAAAAACAGACTACATAATACTGTAAAACACAACATATC
CAGTCACTATGGCGGCCCCTCGAGGGGCCGCATTAGGCACCCCAGGCTTTACACTTTATGCTTCCGGCTC
GTATAATGTGTGGATTTTGAGTTAGGATCCGGCGAGATTTTCAGGAGCTAAGGAAGCTAAAATGGAGAAA
AAAATCACTGGATATACCACCGTTGATATATCCCAATGGCATCGTAAAGAACATTTTGAGGCATTTCAGT
CAGTTGCTCAATGTACCTATAACCAGACCGTTCAGCTGGATATTACGGCCTTTTTAAAGACCGTAAAGAA
AAATAAGCACAAGTTTTATCCGGCCTTTATTCACATTCTTGCCCGCCTGATGAATGCTCATCCGGAATTC
CGTATGGCAATGAAAGACGGTGAGCTGGTGATATGGGATAGTGTTCACCCTTGTTACACCGTTTTCCATG
AGCAAACTGAAACGTTTTCATCGCTCTGGAGTGAATACCACGACGATTTCCGGCAGTTTCTACACATATA
TTCGCAAGATGTGGCGTGTTACGGTGAAAACCTGGCCTATTTCCCTAAAGGGTTTATTGAGAATATGTTT
TTCGTCTCAGCCAATCCCTGGGTGAGTTTCACCAGTTTTGATTTAAACGTGGCCAATATGGACAACTTCT
TCGCCCCCGTTTTCACCATGGGCAAATATTATACGCAAGGCGACAAGGTGCTGATGCCGCTGGCGATTCA
GGTTCATCATGCCGTCTGTGATGGCTTCCATGTCGGCAGAATGCTTAATGAATTACAACAGTACTGCGAT
GAGTGGCAGGGCGGGGCGTAAAGATCTGGATCCGGCTTACTAAAAGCCAGATAACAGTATGCGTATTTGC
GCGCTGATTTTTGCGGTATAAGAATATATACTGATATGTATACCCGAAGTATGTCAAAAAGAGGTGTGCT
ATGAAGCAGCGTATTACAGTGACAGTTGACAGCGACAGCTATCAGTTGCTCAAGGCATATATGATGTCAA
TATCTCCGGTCTGGTAAGCACAACCATGCAGAATGAAGCCCGTCGTCTGCGTGCCGAACGCTGGAAAGCG
GAAAATCAGGAAGGGATGGCTGAGGTCGCCCGGTTTATTGAAATGAACGGCTCTTTTGCTGACGAGAACA
GGGACTGGTGAAATGCAGTTTAAGGTTTACACCTATAAAAGAGAGAGCCGTTATCGTCTGTTTGTGGATG
TACAGAGTGATATTATTGACACGCCCGGGCGACGGATGGTGATCCCCCTGGCCAGTGCACGTCTGCTGTC
AGATAAAGTCTCCCGTGAACTTTACCCGGTGGTGCATATCGGGGATGAAAGCTGGCGCATGATGACCACC
GATATGGCCAGTGTGCCGGTCTCCGTTATCGGGGAAGAAGTGGCTGATCTCAGCCACCGCGAAAATGACA
TCAAAAACGCCATTAACCTGATGTTCTGGGGAATATAAATGTCAGGCTCCCTTATACACAGCCAGTCTGC
AGGTCGACCATAGTGACTGGATATGTTGTGTTTTACAGTATTATGTAGTCTGTTTTTTATGCAAAATCTA
ATTTAATATATTGATATTTATATCATTTTACGTTTCTCGTTCAGCTTTCTTGTACAAAGTGGTTGATAAC
AGCTTGGATTTGGATTTGGAGTTGCGCTTGGGATTCGCCTCCGCCGGAATGGCTAGTGAAGCTCGAAAAA
CAAAGAAAAAAATCAAAGGGATTCAGCAAGCCACTGCAGGAGTCTCACAAGACACTTCGGAAAATCCTAA
CAAAACAATAGTTCCTGCAGCATTACCACAGCTCACCCCTACCTTGGTGTCACTGCTGGAGGTGATTGAA
CCCGAGGTGTTGTATGCAGGATATGATAGCTCTGTTCCAGATTCAGCATGGAGAATTATGACCACACTCA
ACATGTTAGGTGGGCGTCAAGTGATTGCAGCAGTGAAATGGGCAAAGGCGATACCAGGCTTCAGAAACTT
ACACCTGGATGACCAAATGACCCTGCTACAGTACTCATGGATGTTTCTCATGGCATTTGCCCTGGGTTGG
AGATCATACAGACAATCAAGTGGAAACCTGCTCTGCTTTGCTCCTGATCTGATTATTAATGAGCAGAGAA
TGTCTCTACCCTGCATGTATGACCAATGTAAACACATGCTGTTTGTCTCCTCTGAATTACAAAGATTGCA
GGTATCCTATGAAGAGTATCTCTGTATGAAAACCTTACTGCTTCTCTCCTCAGTTCCTAAGGAAGGTCTG
AAGAGCCAAGAGTTATTTGATGAGATTCGAATGACTTATATCAAAGAGCTAGGAAAAGCCATCGTCAAAA
GGGAAGGGAACTCCAGTCAGAACTGGCAACGGTTTTACCAACTGACAAAACTTCTGGACTCCATGCATGA
GGTGGTTGAGAATCTCCTTACCTACTGCTTCCAGACATTTTTGGATAAGACCATGAGTATTGAATTCCCA
GAGATGTTAGCTGAAATCATCACTAATCAGATACCAAAATATTCAAATGGAAATATCAAGAAGCTGCTGT
TTCATCAAAAATAGAGCTCGAATTTCCCCGATCGTTCAAACATTTGGCAATAAAGTTTCTTAAGATTGAA
TCCTGTTGCCGGTCTTGCGATGATTATCATATAATTTCTGTTGAATTACGTTAAGCATGTAATAATTAAC
ATGTAATGCATGACGTTATTTATGAGATGGGTTTTTATGATTAGAGTCCCGCAATTATACATTTAATACG
CGATAGAAAACAAAATATAGCGCGCAAACTAGGATAAATTATCGCGCGCGGTGTCATCTATGTTACTAGA
TCGGGAATTGGTTCCGGAACCAATTCGTAATCATGGTCATAGCTGTTTCCTGTGTGAAATTGTTATCCGC
TCACAATTCCACACAACATACGAGCCGGAAGCATAAAGTGTAAAGCCTGGGGTGCCTAATGAGTGAGCTA
ACTCACATTAGGCTGAATTAGGCGCGCCTATTTCTGAATTCAACACATTGCGGACGTTTTTAATGTACTG
AATTAACGCCGAATTAATTCGGGGGATCTGGATTTTAGTACTGGATTTTGGTTTTAGGAATTAGAAATTT
TATTGATAGAAGTATTTTACAAATACAAATACATACTAAGGGTTTCTTATATGCTCAACACATGAGCGAA
ACCCTATAGGAACCCTAATTCCCTTATCTGGGAACTACTCACACATTATTATGGAGAAACTCGAGCTTGT
CGATCGACTCTAGCTAGAGGATCGATCCGAACCCCAGAGTCCCGCTCAGAAGAACTCGTCAAGAAGGCGA
TAGAAGGCGATGCGCTGCGAATCGGGAGCGGCGATACCGTAAAGCACGAGGAAGCGGTCAGCCCATTCGC
CGCCAAGCTCTTCAGCAATATCACGGGTAGCCAACGCTATGTCCTGATAGCGGTCCGCCACACCCAGCCG
GCCACAGTCGATGAATCCAGAAAAGCGGCCATTTTCCACCATGATATTCGGCAAGCAGGCATCGCCATGT
GTCACGACGAGATCCTCGCCGTCGGGCATGCGCGCCTTGAGCCTGGCGAACAGTTCGGCTGGCGCGAGCC
CCTGATGCTCTTCGTCCAGATCATCCTGATCGACAAGACCGGCTTCCATCCGAGTACGTGCTCGCTCGAT
GCGATGTTTCGCTTGGTGGTCGAATGGGCAGGTAGCCGGATCAAGCGTATGCAGCCGCCGCATTGCATCA
GCCATGATGGATACTTTCTCGGCAGGAGCAAGGTGAGATGACAGGAGATCCTGCCCCGGCACTTCGCCCA
ATAGCAGCCAGTCCCTTCCCGCTTCAGTGACAACGTCGAGCACAGCTGCGCAAGGAACGCCCGTCGTGGC
CAGCCACGATAGCCGCGCTGCCTCGTCCTGGAGTTCATTCAGGGCACCGGACAGGTCGGTCTTGACAAAA
AGAACCGGGCGCCCCTGCGCTGACAGCCGGAACACGGCGGCATCAGAGCAGCCGATTGTCTGTTGTGCCC
AGTCATAGCCGAATAGCCTCTCCACCCAAGCGGCCGGAGAACCTGCGTGCAATCCATCTTGTTCAATCCC
CATGGTCGATCGACAGATCTGCGAAAGCTCGAGAGAGATAGATTTGTAGAGAGAGACTGGTGATTTCAGC
GTGTCCTCTCCAAATGAAATGAACTTCCTTATATAGAGGAAGGGTCTTGCGAAGGATAGTGGGATTGTGC
GTCATCCCTTACGTCAGTGGAGATATCACATCAATCCACTTGCTTTGAAGACGTGGTTGGAACGTCTTCT
TTTTCCACGATGCTCCTCGTGGGTGGGGGTCCATCTTTGGGACCACTGTCGGCAGAGGCATCTTGAACGA
TAGCCTTTCCTTTATCGCAATGATGGCATTTGTAGGTGCCACCTTCCTTTTCTACTGTCCTTTTGATGAA
GTGACAGATAGCTGGGCAATGGAATCCGAGGAGGTTTCCCGATATTACCCTTTGTTGAAAAGTCTCAATA
GCCCTTTGGTCTTCTGAGACTGTATCTTTGATATTCTTGGAGTAGACGAGAGTGTCGTGCTCCACCATGT
TCACATCAATCCACTTGCTTTGAAGACGTGGTTGGAACGTCTTCTTTTTCCACGATGCTCCTCGTGGGTG
GGGGTCCATCTTTGGGACCACTGTCGGCAGAGGCATCTTGAACGATAGCCTTTCCTTTATCGCAATGATG
GCATTTGTAGGTGCCACCTTCCTTTTCTACTGTCCTTTTGATGAAGTGACAGATAGCTGGGCAATGGAAT
CCGAGGAGGTTTCCCGATATTACCCTTTGTTGAAAAGTCTCAATAGCCCTTTGGTCTTCTGAGACTGTAT
CTTTGATATTCTTGGAGTAGACGAGAGTGTCGTGCTCCACCATGTTGGCAAGCTGCTCTAGCCAATACGC
AAACCGAATTCAGAAATAAATTCAGCCTAATTCGGCGTTAATTCAGTACATTAAAAACGTCCGCAATGTG
TTATTAAGTTGTCTAAGCGTCAATTTGTTTACACCACAATATATCCTGCCACCAGCCAGCCAACAGCTCC
CCGACCGGCAGCTCGGCACAAAATCACCACTCGATACAGGCAGCCCATCAGTCCGGGACGGCGTCAGCGG
GAGAGCCGTTGTAAGGCGGCAGACTTTGCTCATGTTACCGATGCTATTCGGAAGAACGGCAACTAAGCTG
CCGGGTTTGAAACACGGATGATCTCGCGGAGGGTAGCATGTTGATTGTAACGATGACAGAGCGTTGCTGC
CTGTGATCAATTCGGGCACGAACCCAGTGGACATAAGCCTGTTCGGTTCGTAAGCTGTAATGCAAGTAGC
GTATGCGCTCACGCAACTGGTCCAGAACCTTGACCGAACGCAGCGGTGGTAACGGCGCAGTGGCGGTTTT
CATGGCTTGTTATGACTGTTTTTTTGGGGTACAGTCTATGCCTCGGGCATCCAAGCAGCAAGCGCGTTAC
GCCGTGGGTCGATGTTTGATGTTATGGAGCAGCAACGATGTTACGCAGCAGGGCAGTCGCCCTAAAACAA
AGTTAAACATCATGGGGGAAGCGGTGATCGCCGAAGTATCGACTCAACTATCAGAGGTAGTTGGCGTCAT
CGAGCGCCATCTCGAACCGACGTTGCTGGCCGTACATTTGTACGGCTCCGCAGTGGATGGCGGCCTGAAG
CCACACAGTGATATTGATTTGCTGGTTACGGTGACCGTAAGGCTTGATGAAACAACGCGGCGAGCTTTGA
TCAACGACCTTTTGGAAACTTCGGCTTCCCCTGGAGAGAGCGAGATTCTCCGCGCTGTAGAAGTCACCAT
TGTTGTGCACGACGACATCATTCCGTGGCGTTATCCAGCTAAGCGCGAACTGCAATTTGGAGAATGGCAG
CGCAATGACATTCTTGCAGGTATCTTCGAGCCAGCCACGATCGACATTGATCTGGCTATCTTGCTGACAA
AAGCAAGAGAACATAGCGTTGCCTTGGTAGGTCCAGCGGCGGAGGAACTCTTTGATCCGGTTCCTGAACA
GGATCTATTTGAGGCGCTAAATGAAACCTTAACGCTATGGAACTCGCCGCCCGACTGGGCTGGCGATGAG
CGAAATGTAGTGCTTACGTTGTCCCGCATTTGGTACAGCGCAGTAACCGGCAAAATCGCGCCGAAGGATG
TCGCTGCCGACTGGGCAATGGAGCGCCTGCCGGCCCAGTATCAGCCCGTCATACTTGAAGCTAGACAGGC
TTATCTTGGACAAGAAGAAGATCGCTTGGCCTCGCGCGCAGATCAGTTGGAAGAATTTGTCCACTACGTG
AAAGGCGAGATCACCAAGGTAGTCGGCAAATAATGTCTAGCTAGAAATTCGTTCAAGCCGACGCCGCTTC
GCGGCGCGGCTTAACTCAAGCGTTAGATGCACTAAGCACATAATTGCTCACAGCCAAACTATCAGGTCAA
GTCTGCTTTTATTATTTTTAAGCGTGCATAATAAGCCCTACACAAATTGGGAGATATATCATGCATGACC
AAAATCCCTTAACGTGAGTTTTCGTTCCACTGAGCGTCAGACCCCGTAGAAAAGATCAAAGGATCTTCTT
GAGATCCTTTTTTTCTGCGCGTAATCTGCTGCTTGCAAACAAAAAAACCACCGCTACCAGCGGTGGTTTG
TTTGCCGGATCAAGAGCTACCAACTCTTTTTCCGAAGGTAACTGGCTTCAGCAGAGCGCAGATACCAAAT
ACTGTCCTTCTAGTGTAGCCGTAGTTAGGCCACCACTTCAAGAACTCTGTAGCACCGCCTACATACCTCG
CTCTGCTAATCCTGTTACCAGTGGCTGCTGCCAGTGGCGATAAGTCGTGTCTTACCGGGTTGGACTCAAG
ACGATAGTTACCGGATAAGGCGCAGCGGTCGGGCTGAACGGGGGGTTCGTGCACACAGCCCAGCTTGGAG
CGAACGACCTACACCGAACTGAGATACCTACAGCGTGAGCTATGAGAAAGCGCCACGCTTCCCGAAGGGA
GAAAGGCGGACAGGTATCCGGTAAGCGGCAGGGTCGGAACAGGAGAGCGCACGAGGGAGCTTCCAGGGGG
AAACGCCTGGTATCTTTATAGTCCTGTCGGGTTTCGCCACCTCTGACTTGAGCGTCGATTTTTGTGATGC
TCGTCAGGGGGGCGGAGCCTATGGAAAAACGCCAGCAACGCGGCCTTTTTACGGTTCCTGGCCTTTTGCT
GGCCTTTTGCTCACATGTTCTTTCCTGCGTTATCCCCTGATTCTGTGGATAACCGTATTACCGCCTTTGA
GTGAGCTGATACCGCTCGCCGCAGCCGAACGACCGAGCGCAGCGAGTCAGTGAGCGAGGAAGCGGAAGAG
CGCCTGATGCGGTATTTTCTCCTTACGCATCTGTGCGGTATTTCACACCGCATATGGTGCACTCTCAGTA
CAATCTGCTCTGATGCCGCATAGTTAAGCCAGTATACACTCCGCTATCGCTACGTGACTGGGTCATGGCT
GCGCCCCGACACCCGCCAACACCCGCTGACGCGCCCTGACGGGCTTGTCTGCTCCCGGCATCCGCTTACA
GACAAGCTGTGACCGTCTCCGGGAGCTGCATGTGTCAGAGGTTTTCACCGTCATCACCGAAACGCGCGAG
GCAGGGTGCCTTGATGTGGGCGCCGGCGGTCGAGTGGCGACGGCGCGGCTTGTCCGCGCCCTGGTAGATT
GCCTGGCCGTAGGCCAGCCATTTTTGAGCGGCCAGCGGCCGCGATAGGCCGACGCGAAGCGGCGGGGCGT
AGGGAGCGCAGCGACCGAAGGGTAGGCGCTTTTTGCAGCTCTTCGGCTGTGCGCTGGCCAGACAGTTATG
CACAGGCCAGGCGGGTTTTAAGAGTTTTAATAAGTTTTAAAGAGTTTTAGGCGGAAAAATCGCCTTTTTT
CTCTTTTATATCAGTCACTTACATGTGTGACCGGTTCCCAATGTACGGCTTTGGGTTCCCAATGTACGGG
TTCCGGTTCCCAATGTACGGCTTTGGGTTCCCAATGTACGTGCTATCCACAGGAAAGAGACCTTTTCGAC
CTTTTTCCCCTGCTAGGGCAATTTGCCCTAGCATCTGCTCCGTACATTAGGAACCGGCGGATGCTTCGCC
CTCGATCAGGTTGCGGTAGCGCATGACTAGGATCGGGCCAGCCTGCCCCGCCTCCTCCTTCAAATCGTAC
TCCGGCAGGTCATTTGACCCGATCAGCTTGCGCACGGTGAAACAGAACTTCTTGAACTCTCCGGCGCTGC
CACTGCGTTCGTAGATCGTCTTGAACAACCATCTGGCTTCTGCCTTGCCTGCGGCGCGGCGTGCCAGGCG
GTAGAGAAAACGGCCGATGCCGGGATCGATCAAAAAGTAATCGGGGTGAACCGTCAGCACGTCCGGGTTC
TTGCCTTCTGTGATCTCGCGGTACATCCAATCAGCTAGCTCGATCTCGATGTACTCCGGCCGCCCGGTTT
CGCTCTTTACGATCTTGTAGCGGCTAATCAAGGCTTCACCCTCGGATACCGTCACCAGGCGGCCGTTCTT
GGCCTTCTTCGTACGCTGCATGGCAACGTGCGTGGTGTTTAACCGAATGCAGGTTTCTACCAGGTCGTCT
TTCTGCTTTCCGCCATCGGCTCGCCGGCAGAACTTGAGTACGTCCGCAACGTGTGGACGGAACACGCGGC
CGGGCTTGTCTCCCTTCCCTTCCCGGTATCGGTTCATGGATTCGGTTAGATGGGAAACCGCCATCAGTAC
CAGGTCGTAATCCCACACACTGGCCATGCCGGCCGGCCCTGCGGAAACCTCTACGTGCCCGTCTGGAAGC
TCGTAGCGGATCACCTCGCCAGCTCGTCGGTCACGCTTCGACAGACGGAAAACGGCCACGTCCATGATGC
TGCGACTATCGCGGGTGCCCACGTCATAGAGCATCGGAACGAAAAAATCTGGTTGCTCGTCGCCCTTGGG
CGGCTTCCTAATCGACGGCGCACCGGCTGCCGGCGGTTGCCGGGATTCTTTGCGGATTCGATCAGCGGCC
GCTTGCCACGATTCACCGGGGCGTGCTTCTGCCTCGATGCGTTGCCGCTGGGCGGCCTGCGCGGCCTTCA
ACTTCTCCACCAGGTCATCACCCAGCGCCGCGCCGATTTGTACCGGGCCGGATGGTTTGCGACCGCTCAC
GCCGATTCCTCGGGCTTGGGGGTTCCAGTGCCATTGCAGGGCCGGCAGACAACCCAGCCGCTTACGCCTG
GCCAACCGCCCGTTCCTCCACACATGGGGCATTCCACGGCGTCGGTGCCTGGTTGTTCTTGATTTTCCAT
GCCGCCTCCTTTAGCCGCTAAAATTCATCTACTCATTTATTCATTTGCTCATTTACTCTGGTAGCTGCGC
GATGTATTCAGATAGCAGCTCGGTAATGGTCTTGCCTTGGCGTACCGCGTACATCTTCAGCTTGGTGTGA
TCCTCCGCCGGCAACTGAAAGTTGACCCGCTTCATGGCTGGCGTGTCTGCCAGGCTGGCCAACGTTGCAG
CCTTGCTGCTGCGTGCGCTCGGACGGCCGGCACTTAGCGTGTTTGTGCTTTTGCTCATTTTCTCTTTACC
TCATTAACTCAAATGAGTTTTGATTTAATTTCAGCGGCCAGCGCCTGGACCTCGCGGGCAGCGTCGCCCT
CGGGTTCTGATTCAAGAACGGTTGTGCCGGCGGCGGCAGTGCCTGGGTAGCTCACGCGCTGCGTGATACG
GGACTCAAGAATGGGCAGCTCGTACCCGGCCAGCGCCTCGGCAACCTCACCGCCGATGCGCGTGCCTTTG
ATCGCCCGCGACACGACAAAGGCCGCTTGTAGCCTTCCATCCGTGACCTCAATGCGCTGCTTAACCAGCT
CCACCAGGTCGGCGGTGGCCCATATGTCGTAAGGGCTTGGCTGCACCGGAATCAGCACGAAGTCGGCTGC
CTTGATCGCGGACACAGCCAAGTCCGCCGCCTGGGGCGCTCCGTCGATCACTACGAAGTCGCGCCGGCCG
ATGGCCTTCACGTCGCGGTCAATCGTCGGGCGGTCGATGCCGACAACGGTTAGCGGTTGATCTTCCCGCA
CGGCCGCCCAATCGCGGGCACTGCCCTGGGGATCGGAATCGACTAACAGAACATCGGCCCCGGCGAGTTG
CAGGGCGCGGGCTAGATGGGTTGCGATGGTCGTCTTGCCTGACCCGCCTTTCTGGTTAAGTACAGCGATA
ACCTTCATGCGTTCCCCTTGCGTATTTGTTTATTTACTCATCGCATCATATACGCAGCGACCGCATGACG
CAAGCTGTTTTACTCAAATACACATCACCTTTTTAGACGGCGGCGCTCGGTTTCTTCAGCGGCCAAGCTG
GCCGGCCAGGCCGCCAGCTTGGCATCAGACAAACCGGCCAGGATTTCATGCAGCCGCACGGTTGAGACGT
GCGCGGGCGGCTCGAACACGTACCCGGCCGCGATCATCTCCGCCTCGATCTCTTCGGTAATGAAAAACGG
TTCGTCCTGGCCGTCCTGGTGCGGTTTCATGCTTGTTCCTCTTGGCGTTCATTCTCGGCGGCCGCCAGGG
CGTCGGCCTCGGTCAATGCGTCCTCACGGAAGGCACCGCGCCGCCTGGCCTCGGTGGGCGTCACTTCCTC
GCTGCGCTCAAGTGCGCGGTACAGGGTCGAGCGATGCACGCCAAGCAGTGCAGCCGCCTCTTTCACGGTG
CGGCCTTCCTGGTCGATCAGCTCGCGGGCGTGCGCGATCTGTGCCGGGGTGAGGGTAGGGCGGGGGCCAA
ACTTCACGCCTCGGGCCTTGGCGGCCTCGCGCCCGCTCCGGGTGCGGTCGATGATTAGGGAACGCTCGAA
CTCGGCAATGCCGGCGAACACGGTCAACACCATGCGGCCGGCCGGCGTGGTGGTGTCGGCCCACGGCTCT
GCCAGGCTACGCAGGCCCGCGCCGGCCTCCTGGATGCGCTCGGCAATGTCCAGTAGGTCGCGGGTGCTGC
GGGCCAGGCGGTCTAGCCTGGTCACTGTCACAACGTCGCCAGGGCGTAGGTGGTCAAGCATCCTGGCCAG
CTCCGGGCGGTCGCGCCTGGTGCCGGTGATCTTCTCGGAAAACAGCTTGGTGCAGCCGGCCGCGTGCAGT
TCGGCCCGTTGGTTGGTCAAGTCCTGGTCGTCGGTGCTGACGCGGGCATAGCCCAGCAGGCCAGCGGCGG
CGCTCTTGTTCATGGCGTAATGTCTCCGGTTCTAGTCGCAAGTATTCTACTTTATGCGACTAAAACACGC
GACAAGAAAACGCCAGGAAAAGGGCAGGGCGGCAGCCTGTCGCGTAACTTAGGACTTGTGCGACATGTCG
TTTTCAGAAGACGGCTGCACTGAACGTCAGAAGCCGACTGCACTATAGCAGCGGAGGGGTTGGATCAAAG
TACTTTGATCCCGAGGGGAACCCTGTGGTTGGCATGCACATACAAATGGACGAACGGATAAACCT
Features (pLannotate 1.2.2; 28 found; start..end, strand, type, name):
     54..78      -  misc_feature   RB T-DNA repeat: right border repeat from nopaline C58 T-DNA
    144..298     -  CDS            lacZα (fragment): LacZα fragment of β-galactosidase; lacZ fragment
   2057..2181    +  protein_bind   attR1: mutant version of attR; recombination site for the Gateway® LR reaction LR Clonase™
   2218..2248    +  promoter       lac UV5 promoter: E. coli lac promoter with an "up" mutation
   2273..2301    +  promoter       cat promoter (fragment): promoter of the E. coli cat gene encoding chloramphenicol acetyltransferase
   2302..2961    +  CDS            CmR: chloramphenicol acetyltransferase; cat; confers resistance to chloramphenicol
   3140..3298    +  CDS            ccdA (fragment): CCDA_ECO57 - Also known as H, letA. Experimental evidence at protein level: Swiss-Prot protein existence level 1. Antitoxin component of a type II toxin-antitoxin (TA) system which inhibits the post-segregational killing (PSK) of plasmid-free cells, also referred to as a plasmid addiction system. Binds to and blocks the activity of CcdB; will also remove bound CcdB protein from the CcdB-GyrA complex by forming a CcdA-CcdB complex, a process termed rejuvenation. Functions as a transcriptional corepressor for the ccdAB operon, repression also requires CcdB (By similarity). From Escherichia coli
   3303..3605    +  CDS            ccdB: CCDB_ECOLI - Also known as G, letB, letD. Experimental evidence at protein level: Swiss-Prot protein existence level 1. Toxic component of a type II toxin-antitoxin (TA) system, functioning in plasmid maintainence. Responsible for the post- segregational killing (PSK) of plasmid-free cells, also referred to as a plasmid addiction system. Half-life of over 2 hours. Cell killing by CcdB is accompanied by filamentation, defects in chromosome and plasmid segregation, defects in cell division, formation of anucleate cells, decreased DNA synthesis and plasmid loss. Interferes with the activity of DN
   3649..3773    -  protein_bind   attR2: mutant version of attR; recombination site for the Gateway® LR reaction LR Clonase™
   3823..4701    +  CDS            Nr3c1 (fragment): GCR_RAT - Also known as Grl. Experimental evidence at protein level: Swiss-Prot protein existence level 1. [Isoform A]: Has transcriptional activation and repression activity. Mediates glucocorticoid-induced apoptosis. Promotes accurate chromosome segregation during mitosis. May act as a tumor suppressor. May play a negative role in adipogenesis through the regulation of lipolytic and antilipogenic gene expression. From Rattus norvegicus (Rat).
   4720..4972    +  terminator     NOS terminator: nopaline synthase terminator and poly(A) signal
   5028..5050    -  protein_bind   lac operator (fragment): The lac repressor binds to the lac operator to inhibit transcription in E. coli. This inhibition can be relieved by adding lactose or isopropyl-β-D-thiogalactopyranoside (IPTG). lac repressor encoded by lacI
   5054..5084    -  promoter       lac promoter: promoter for the E. coli lac operon
   5099..5120    -  protein_bind   CAP binding site: CAP binding activates transcription in the presence of cAMP. E. coli catabolite activator protein
   5205..5379    -  polyA_signal   CaMV poly(A) signal: cauliflower mosaic virus polyadenylation signal
   5436..6228    -  CDS            NeoR/KanR (fragment): aminoglycoside phosphotransferase from Tn5; aph(3')-II (or nptII); confers resistance to neomycin, kanamycin, and G418 (Geneticin®)
   6296..6972    -  promoter       CaMV 35S promoter (enhanced): cauliflower mosaic virus 35S promoter with a duplicated enhancer region
   7167..7191    -  misc_feature   LB T-DNA repeat: left border repeat from nopaline C58 T-DNA
   7450..7473    +  promoter       Pc promoter (fragment): intI1 (promoter lies within the coding sequence); class 1 integron promoter
   7649..7705    +  CDS            GmR (fragment): gentamycin acetyltransferase; aacC1; confers resistance to gentamycin
   7716..8503    +  CDS            SmR (fragment): aminoglycoside adenylyltransferase (Murphy, 1985); aadA; confers resistance to spectinomycin and streptomycin
   8749..9337    +  rep_origin     ori: high-copy-number ColE1/pMB1/pBR322/pUC origin of replication
   9523..9663    -  misc_feature   bom: basis of mobility region from pBR322
   9765..9804    -  CDS            rop (fragment): Rop protein, which maintains plasmids at low copy number; rop
  10007..10201   -  rep_origin     pVS1 oriV: origin of replication for the Pseudomonas plasmid pVS1 (Heeb et al., 2000)
  10267..11340   -  CDS            pVS1 RepA: replication protein from the Pseudomonas plasmid pVS1 (Heeb et al., 2000)
  11769..12398   -  CDS            pVS1 StaA: stability protein from the Pseudomonas plasmid pVS1 (Heeb et al., 2000)
  12958..13359   -  CDS            Y4CG_SINFN (fragment): Protein inferred from homology: Swiss-Prot protein existence level 3. From Sinorhizobium fredii (strain NBRC 101917 / NGR234).
