[The description below was written by a language model from this plasmid's Addgene catalogue record and pLannotate feature annotations shown in this document.]
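Description:
pMpGWB421 is an empty Gateway destination binary vector for Agrobacterium-mediated plant transformation, built on the pMpGWB400 backbone and designed mainly for the liverwort Marchantia polymorpha, though it is described as usable in other plants. The backbone carries a ColE1/pUC-type origin with a bom site for high-copy maintenance in E. coli. It also carries the pVS1 oriV, RepA and StaA functions, which allow replication and stable inheritance in Agrobacterium. Bacterial selection relies on the aadA spectinomycin/streptomycin resistance gene. The unrecombined vector additionally confers chloramphenicol resistance from its Gateway cassette, and because that cassette encodes the ccdB toxin, the empty vector is propagated in a ccdB-tolerant strain (DB3.1).

Nopaline-type right and left border repeats flank the T-DNA. According to the catalogue entry, the constitutive MpEF1alpha promoter lies upstream of the attR1–CmR–ccdB–attR2 cassette. The feature table does not annotate this promoter, but an unannotated stretch before attR1 is consistent with it. Downstream of attR2 is the coding sequence for an SRDX–GR fusion, followed by the NOS terminator. SRDX is a modified EAR-motif repression domain, and the GR portion is annotated as a fragment of rat Nr3c1. An LR reaction replaces the cassette with an open reading frame from an entry clone, producing a protein with SRDX-GR at its C terminus. SRDX converts a transcription factor into a dominant repressor, and the GR domain typically makes its nuclear activity dependent on glucocorticoid treatment, so the vector suits inducible chimeric-repressor studies. Also within the T-DNA, an enhanced CaMV 35S promoter drives nptII with a CaMV poly(A) signal, allowing G418 selection of transformants.
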