Addgene plasmid #68686: pMpGWB421
Purpose: (Empty Backbone) Gateway binary vector designed for transgenic research with Marchantia polymorpha as well as other plants
Depositing lab: Takayuki Kohchi. Depositing organization: Kyoto University, Graduate School of Biostudies. Publication: Development of Gateway Binary Vector Series with Four Different Selection Markers for the Liverwort Marchantia polymorpha. Ishizaki K, Nishihama R, Ueda M, Inoue K, Ishida S, Nishimura Y, Shikanai T, Kohchi T. PLoS One. 2015 Sep 25;10(9):e0138876. doi: 10.1371/journal.pone.0138876. eCollection 2015. PONE-D-15-25288 PubMed 26406247.
Backbone
  Vector backbone: pMpGWB400
  Backbone manufacturer: Kohchi Lab., Kyoto University
  Backbone size (bp): 9287
  Modifications to backbone: MpEF1alpha promoter and coding sequence for a fusion polypeptide between the modified EAR motif plant-specific repression domain showing strong repression activity (SRDX) and glucocorticoid receptor (GR) are cloned upstream and downstream of the Gateway cassette, respectively.
  Vector type: Plant Expression
  Promoter: MpEF1alpha promoter
  Selectable markers: Neomycin (select with G418)
  Tag / fusion protein: Modified EAR motif plant-specific repression domain showing strong repression activity (SRDX) and glucocorticoid receptor (GR) (C terminal on insert)
Growth in bacteria
  Bacterial resistance: Chloramphenicol and Spectinomycin, 25 & 50 μg/mL
  Growth temperature: 37°C
  Growth strain: DB3.1
  Copy number: High Copy
Gene/Insert
  Cloning method: Gateway Cloning
Resource information
  A portion of this plasmid was derived from a plasmid made by: The Gateway cassette was provided by Tsuyoshi Nakagawa at Shimane University, Japan.
Terms and licenses: Academic/Nonprofit Terms; Industry Terms: Not Available to Industry
How to cite: pMpGWB421 was a gift from Takayuki Kohchi (Addgene plasmid # 68686 ; http://n2t.net/addgene:68686 ; RRID:Addgene_68686)
