>Addgene plasmid #68686 | pMpGWB421 | addgene partial sequence | sequence record 128960 | ccdB-Fwd 5'-GCATGATGACCACCGATATG-3'
GGGGAATATAAATGTCAGGCTCCCTTATACACAGCCAGTCTGCAGGTCGACCATAGTGACTGGATATGTT
GTGTTTTACAGTATTATGTAGTCTGTTTTTTATGCAAAATCTAATTTAATATATTGATATTTATATCATT
TTACGTTTCTCGTTCAGCTTTCTTGTACAAAGTGGTTGATAACAGCTTGGATTTGGATTTGGAGTTGCGC
TTGGGATTCGCCTCCGCCGGAATGGCTAGTGAAGCTCGAAAAACAAAGAAAAAAATCAAAGGGATTCAGC
AAGCCACTGCAGGAGTCTCACAAGACACTTCGGAAAATCCTAACAAAACAATAGTTCCTGCAGCATTACC
ACAGCTCACC
