>Addgene plasmid #68686 | pMpGWB421 | addgene partial sequence | sequence record 130279 | GW-5 5'-AATCTCGCCGGATCCTAACT-3'
TGTTGTGTTTTACAGTATTATGTAGTCTGTTTTTTATGCAAAATCTAATTTAATATATTGATATTTATAT
CATTTTACGTTTCTCGTTCAGCTTTTTTGTACAAACTTGTTGATAACTCTAGTCAACCTTTCTGCAGGCA
CATCAATACTGTTGAGGCAACACCCATAGAAGCACGGAACCAAGGAGCACCGACGTCCATAGCACACAGC
CAACCTCGCTGACCTTCGACTCCTCTTCAAGTCAAGGATAGACAAATCTATCATGCANGAAACTTACGAG
GCACCTCCGCACCAGAGACCGAACTGAACACCTTACCGAGAT
